>Addgene plasmid #142223 | TFORF0976 | addgene full sequence | sequence record 397712 | Addgene NGS Result
TTAATGTAGTCTTATGCAATACTCTTGTAGTCTTGCAACATGGTAACGATGAGTTAGCAACATGCCTTAC
AAGGAGAGAAAAAGCACCGTGCATGCCGATTGGTGGAAGTAAGGTGGTACGATCGTGCCTTATTAGGAAG
GCAACAGACGGGTCTGACATGGATTGGACGAACCACTGAATTGCCGCATTGCAGAGATATTGTATTTAAG
TGCCTAGCTCGATACATAAACGGGTCTCTCTGGTTAGACCAGATCTGAGCCTGGGAGCTCTCTGGCTAAC
TAGGGAACCCACTGCTTAAGCCTCAATAAAGCTTGCCTTGAGTGCTTCAAGTAGTGTGTGCCCGTCTGTT
GTGTGACTCTGGTAACTAGAGATCCCTCAGACCCTTTTAGTCAGTGTGGAAAATCTCTAGCAGTGGCGCC
CGAACAGGGACTTGAAAGCGAAAGGGAAACCAGAGGAGCTCTCTCGACGCAGGACTCGGCTTGCTGAAGC
GCGCACGGCAAGAGGCGAGGGGCGGCGACTGGTGAGTACGCCAAAAATTTTGACTAGCGGAGGCTAGAAG
GAGAGAGATGGGTGCGAGAGCGTCAGTATTAAGCGGGGGAGAATTAGATCGCGATGGGAAAAAATTCGGT
TAAGGCCAGGGGGAAAGAAAAAATATAAATTAAAACATATAGTATGGGCAAGCAGGGAGCTAGAACGATT
CGCAGTTAATCCTGGCCTGTTAGAAACATCAGAAGGCTGTAGACAAATACTGGGACAGCTACAACCATCC
CTTCAGACAGGATCAGAAGAACTTAGATCATTATATAATACAGTAGCAACCCTCTATTGTGTGCATCAAA
GGATAGAGATAAAAGACACCAAGGAAGCTTTAGACAAGATAGAGGAAGAGCAAAACAAAAGTAAGACCAC
CGCACAGCAAGCGGCCGCTGATCTTCAGACCTGGAGGAGGAGATATGAGGGACAATTGGAGAAGTGAATT
ATATAAATATAAAGTAGTAAAAATTGAACCATTAGGAGTAGCACCCACCAAGGCAAAGAGAAGAGTGGTG
CAGAGAGAAAAAAGAGCAGTGGGAATAGGAGCTTTGTTCCTTGGGTTCTTGGGAGCAGCAGGAAGCACTA
TGGGCGCAGCGTCAATGACGCTGACGGTACAGGCCAGACAATTATTGTCTGGTATAGTGCAGCAGCAGAA
CAATTTGCTGAGGGCTATTGAGGCGCAACAGCATCTGTTGCAACTCACAGTCTGGGGCATCAAGCAGCTC
CAGGCAAGAATCCTGGCTGTGGAAAGATACCTAAAGGATCAACAGCTCCTGGGGATTTGGGGTTGCTCTG
GAAAACTCATTTGCACCACTGCTGTGCCTTGGAATGCTAGTTGGAGTAATAAATCTCTGGAACAGATTTG
GAATCACACGACCTGGATGGAGTGGGACAGAGAAATTAACAATTACACAAGCTTAATACACTCCTTAATT
GAAGAATCGCAAAACCAGCAAGAAAAGAATGAACAAGAATTATTGGAATTAGATAAATGGGCAAGTTTGT
GGAATTGGTTTAACATAACAAATTGGCTGTGGTATATAAAATTATTCATAATGATAGTAGGAGGCTTGGT
AGGTTTAAGAATAGTTTTTGCTGTACTTTCTATAGTGAATAGAGTTAGGCAGGGATATTCACCATTATCG
TTTCAGACCCACCTCCCAACCCCGAGGGGACCCATGCATTGCATCTCAATTAGTCAGCAACCAGGTGTGG
AAAGTCCCCAGGCTCCCCAGCAGGCAGAAGTATGCAAAGCATGCGTCTCAATTAGTCAGCAACCATAGTC
CCGCCCCTAACTCCGCCCATCCCGCCCCTAACTCCGCCCAGTTCCGCCCATTCTCCGCCCCATGGCTGAC
TAATTTTTTTTATTTATGCAGAGGCCGAGGCCGCCTCGGCCTCTGAGCTATTCCAGAAGTAGTGAGGAGG
CTTTTTTGGAGGCCTAGGCTTTTGCAAAAAGCTTTCTAGAGGTACCACCGGAGCTTACCATGACCGAGTA
CAAGCCCACGGTGCGCCTCGCCACCCGCGACGACGTCCCCAGGGCCGTACGCACCCTCGCCGCCGCGTTC
GCCGACTACCCCGCCACGCGCCACACCGTCGATCCGGACCGCCACATCGAGCGGGTCACCGAGCTGCAAG
AACTCTTCCTCACGCGCGTCGGGCTCGACATCGGCAAGGTGTGGGTCGCGGACGACGGCGCCGCCGTGGC
GGTCTGGACCACGCCGGAGAGCGTCGAAGCGGGGGCGGTGTTCGCCGAGATCGGCCCGCGCATGGCCGAG
TTGAGCGGTTCCCGGCTGGCCGCGCAGCAACAGATGGAAGGCCTCCTGGCGCCGCACCGGCCCAAGGAGC
CCGCGTGGTTCCTGGCCACCGTCGGCGTCTCGCCCGACCACCAGGGCAAGGGTCTGGGCAGCGCCGTCGT
GCTCCCCGGAGTGGAGGCGGCCGAGCGCGCCGGGGTGCCCGCCTTCCTGGAGACCTCCGCGCCCCGCAAC
CTCCCCTTCTACGAGCGGCTCGGCTTCACCGTCACCGCCGACGTCGAGGTGCCCGAAGGACCGCGCACCT
GGTGCATGACCCGCAAGCCCGGTGCCAGTTAACGAATTCTAGATCTTGAGACAAATGGCAGTATTCATCC
ACAATTTTAAAAGAAAAGGGGGGATTGGGGGGTACAGTGCAGGGGAAAGAATAGTAGACATAATAGCAAC
AGACATACAAACTAAAGAATTACAAAAACAAATTACAAAAATTCAAAATTTTCGGGTTTATTACAGGGAC
AGCAGAGATCCACTTTGGCGCCGGCTCGAGGCCTGCAGGTGCAAAGATGGATAAAGTTTTAAACAGAGAG
GAATCTTTGCAGCTAATGGACCTTCTAGGTCTTGAAAGGAGTGGGAATTGGCTCCGGTGCCCGTCAGTGG
GCAGAGCGCACATCGCCCACAGTCCCCGAGAAGTTGGGGGGAGGGGTCGGCAATTGAACCGGTGCCTAGA
GAAGGTGGCGCGGGGTAAACTGGGAAAGTGATGTCGTGTACTGGCTCCGCCTTTTTCCCGAGGGTGGGGG
AGAACCGTATATAAGTGCAGTAGTCGCCGTGAACGTTCTTTTTCGCAACGGGTTTGCCGCCAGAACACAG
GTAAGTGCCGTGTGTGGTTCCCGCGGGCCTGGCCTCTTTACGGGTTATGGCCCTTGCGTGCCTTGAATTA
CTTCCACCTGGCTGCAGTACGTGATTCTTGATCCCGAGCTTCGGGTTGGAAGTGGGTGGGAGAGTTCGAG
GCCTTGCGCTTAAGGAGCCCCTTCGCCTCGTGCTTGAGTTGAGGCCTGGCCTGGGCGCTGGGGCCGCCGC
GTGCGAATCTGGTGGCACCTTCGCGCCTGTCTCGCTGCTTTCGATAAGTCTCTAGCCATTTAAAATTTTT
GATGACCTGCTGCGACGCTTTTTTTCTGGCAAGATAGTCTTGTAAATGCGGGCCAAGATCTGCACACTGG
TATTTCGGTTTTTGGGGCCGCGGGCGGCGACGGGGCCCGTGCGTCCCAGCGCACATGTTCGGCGAGGCGG
GGCCTGCGAGCGCGGCCACCGAGAATCGGACGGGGGTAGTCTCAAGCTGGCCGGCCTGCTCTGGTGCCTG
GCCTCGCGCCGCCGTGTATCGCCCCGCCCTGGGCGGCAAGGCTGGCCCGGTCGGCACCAGTTGCGTGAGC
GGAAAGATGGCCGCTTCCCGGCCCTGCTGCAGGGAGCTCAAAATGGAGGACGCGGCGCTCGGGAGAGCGG
GCGGGTGAGTCACCCACACAAAGGAAAAGGGCCTTTCCGTCCTCAGCCGTCGCTTCATGTGACTCCACGG
AGTACCGGGCGCCGTCCAGGCACCTCGATTAGTTCTCGAGCTTTTGGAGTACGTCGTCTTTAGGTTGGGG
GGAGGGGTTTTATGCGATGGAGTTTCCCCACACTGAGTGGGTGGAGACTGAAGTTAGGCCAGCTTGGCAC
TTGATGTAATTCTCCTTGGAATTTGCCCTTTTTGAGTTTGGATCTTGGTTCATTCTCAAGCCTCAGACAG
TGGTTCAAAGTTTTTTTCTTCCATTTCAGGTGTCGTGAGGCTAGCACCGCCACCATGCCACGCTCCTTCC
TGGTGAAGAGCAAGAAGGCTCACACCTACCACCAGCCCCGTGTGCAGGAAGATGAACCGCTCTGGCCTCC
TGCCCTTACCCCGGTGCCCAGAGACCAGGCTCCAAGCAACAGCCCTGTCCTTAGCACTCTATTCCCAAAC
CAGTGCCTGGACTGGACCAACCTCAAACGAGAGCCGGAGCTGGAGCAGGACCAGAACTTGGCCAGGATGG
CCCCGGCACCAGAGGGCCCCATTGTGCTGTCCCGACCCCAGGATGGGGACTCTCCACTGTCCGACTCACC
CCCATTCTACAAGCCTAGCTTCTCCTGGGACACCTTGGCCACAACCTATGGCCACAGCTACCGGCAGGCC
CCCTCCACCATGCAGTCAGCCTTCCTGGAGCACTCCGTCAGCCTGTACGGCAGTCCTCTTGTGCCCAGCA
CTGAGCCCGCCTTGGACTTCAGCCTCCGCTACTCCCCAGGCATGGATGCGTACCACTGTGTGAAGTGCAA
CAAGGAGCGCAGCTTCGAGTGCCGCATGTGCGGCAAGGCCTTCAAGCGCTCGTCCACGCTGTCCACCCAC
CTGCTCATCCACTCAGACACGCGGCCCTACCCCTGCCAGTTCTGCGGCAAGCGTTTCCACCAGAAGTCCG
ACATGAAGAAGCACACCTACATCCACACAGGTGAGAAGCCGCACAAGTGCCAGGTGTGCGGAAAGGCCTT
CAGCCAGAGCTCCAACCTCATCACCCACAGCCGCAAGCACACAGGCTTCAAGCCCTTCAGCTGTGAGCTG
TGCACCAAAGGCTTCCAGCGCAAGGTGGACCTGCGGCGGCACCGCGAGAGCCAGCACAATCTCAAGTAGT
AATGAACTAGTCCGTAACTTGAAAGTATTTCGATTTCTTGGCTTTATATATCTTGTGGAAAGGACGACAC
TGTCGCCCAGGAAGTGTTCATACGCGTTAAGTCGACAATCAACCTCTGGATTACAAAATTTGTGAAAGAT
TGACTGGTATTCTTAACTATGTTGCTCCTTTTACGCTATGTGGATACGCTGCTTTAATGCCTTTGTATCA
TGCTATTGCTTCCCGTATGGCTTTCATTTTCTCCTCCTTGTATAAATCCTGGTTGCTGTCTCTTTATGAG
GAGTTGTGGCCCGTTGTCAGGCAACGTGGCGTGGTGTGCACTGTGTTTGCTGACGCAACCCCCACTGGTT
GGGGCATTGCCACCACCTGTCAGCTCCTTTCCGGGACTTTCGCTTTCCCCCTCCCTATTGCCACGGCGGA
ACTCATCGCCGCCTGCCTTGCCCGCTGCTGGACAGGGGCTCGGCTGTTGGGCACTGACAATTCCGTGGTG
TTGTCGGGGAAATCATCGTCCTTTCCTTGGCTGCTCGCCTGTGTTGCCACCTGGATTCTGCGCGGGACGT
CCTTCTGCTACGTCCCTTCGGCCCTCAATCCAGCGGACCTTCCTTCCCGCGGCCTGCTGCCGGCTCTGCG
GCCTCTTCCGCGTCTTCGCCTTCGCCCTCAGACGAGTCGGATCTCCCTTTGGGCCGCCTCCCCGCGTCGA
CTTTAAGACCAATGACTTACAAGGCAGCTGTAGATCTTAGCCACTTTTTAAAAGAAAAGGGGGGACTGGA
AGGGCTAATTCACTCCCAACGAAGACAAGATCTGCTTTTTGCTTGTACTGGGTCTCTCTGGTTAGACCAG
ATCTGAGCCTGGGAGCTCTCTGGCTAACTAGGGAACCCACTGCTTAAGCCTCAATAAAGCTTGCCTTGAG
TGCTTCAAGTAGTGTGTGCCCGTCTGTTGTGTGACTCTGGTAACTAGAGATCCCTCAGACCCTTTTAGTC
AGTGTGGAAAATCTCTAGCAGTACGTATAGTAGTTCATGTCATCTTATTATTCAGTATTTATAACTTGCA
AAGAAATGAATATCAGAGAGTGAGAGGAACTTGTTTATTGCAGCTTATAATGGTTACAAATAAAGCAATA
GCATCACAAATTTCACAAATAAAGCATTTTTTTCACTGCATTCTAGTTGTGGTTTGTCCAAACTCATCAA
TGTATCTTATCATGTCTGGCTCTAGCTATCCCGCCCCTAACTCCGCCCATCCCGCCCCTAACTCCGCCCA
GTTCCGCCCATTCTCCGCCCCATGGCTGACTAATTTTTTTTATTTATGCAGAGGCCGAGGCCGCCTCGGC
CTCTGAGCTATTCCAGAAGTAGTGAGGAGGCTTTTTTGGAGGCCTAGGGACGTACCCAATTCGCCCTATA
GTGAGTCGTATTACGCGCGCTCACTGGCCGTCGTTTTACAACGTCGTGACTGGGAAAACCCTGGCGTTAC
CCAACTTAATCGCCTTGCAGCACATCCCCCTTTCGCCAGCTGGCGTAATAGCGAAGAGGCCCGCACCGAT
CGCCCTTCCCAACAGTTGCGCAGCCTGAATGGCGAATGGG
[124 nt withheld, positions 6551-6674]
C
[91 nt withheld, positions 6676-6766]
A
[49 nt withheld, positions 6768-6816]
CCTTTGACGTTGGAGTCCACGTTCTTT
[37 nt withheld, positions 6844-6880]
ACCCTATCTCGGTCTATTCTTTTGATTTATAAGGGATTTTGCCGATTTCGGCCTATTGGTTAAAAAATGA
GCTGATTTAACAAAAATTTAACGCGAATTTTAACAAAATATTAACGCTTACAATTTAGGTGGCACTTTTC
GGGGAAATGTGCGCGGAACCCCTATTTGTTTATTTTTCTAAATACATTCAAATATGTATCCGCTCATGAG
ACAATAACCCTGATAAATGCTTCAATAATATTGAAAAAGGAAGAGTATGAGTATTCAACATTTCCGTGTC
GCCCTTATTCCCTTTTTTGCGGCATTTTGCCTTCCTGTTTTTGCTCACCCAGAAACGCTGGTGAAAGTAA
AAGATGCTGAAGATCAGTTGGGTGCACGAGTGGGTTACATCGAACTGGATCTCAACAGCGGTAAGATCCT
TGAGAGTTTTCGCCCCGAAGAACGTTTTCCAATGATGAGCACTTTTAAAGTTCTGCTATGTGGCGCGGTA
TTATCCCGTATTGACGCCGGGCAAGAGCAACTCGGTCGCCGCATACACTATTCTCAGAATGACTTGGTTG
AGTACTCACCAGTCACAGAAAAGCATCTTACGGATGGCATGACAGTAAGAGAATTATGCAGTGCTGCCAT
AACCATGAGTGATAACACTGCGGCCAACTTACTTCTGACAACGATCGGAGGACCGAAGGAGCTAACCGCT
TTTTTGCACAACATGGGGGATCATGTAACTCGCCTTGATCGTTGGGAACCGGAGCTGAATGAAGCCATAC
CAAACGACGAGCGTGACACCACGATGCCTGTAGCAATGGCAACAACGTTGCGCAAACTATTAACTGGCGA
ACTACTTACTCTAGCTTCCCGGCAACAATTAATAGACTGGATGGAGGCGGATAAAGTTGCAGGACCACTT
CTGCGCTCGGCCCTTCCGGCTGGCTGGTTTATTGCTGATAAATCTGGAGCCGGTGAGCGTGGGTCTCGCG
GTATCATTGCAGCACTGGGGCCAGATGGTAAGCCCTCCCGTATCGTAGTTATCTACACGACGGGGAGTCA
GGCAACTATGGATGAACGAAATAGACAGATCGCTGAGATAGGTGCCTCACTGATTAAGCATTGGTAACTG
TCAGACCAAGTTTACTCATATATACTTTAGATTGATTTAAAACTTCATTTTTAATTTAAAAGGATCTAGG
TGAAGATCCTTTTTGATAATCTCATGACCAAAATCCCTTAACGTGAGTTTTCGTTCCACTGAGCGTCAGA
CCCCGTAGAAAAGATCAAAGGATCTTCTTGAGATCCTTTTTTTCTGCGCGTAATCTGCTGCTTGCAAACA
AAAAAACCACCGCTACCAGCGGTGGTTTGTTTGCCGGATCAAGAGCTACCAACTCTTTTTCCGAAGGTAA
CTGGCTTCAGCAGAGCGCAGATACCAAATACTGTTCTTCTAGTGTAGCCGTAGTTAGGCCACCACTTCAA
GAACTCTGTAGCACCGCCTACATACCTCGCTCTGCTAATCCTGTTACCAGTGGCTGCTGCCAGTGGCGAT
AAGTCGTGTCTTACCGGGTTGGACTCAAGACGATAGTTACCGGATAAGGCGCAGCGGTCGGGCTGAACGG
GGGGTTCGTGCACACAGCCCAGCTTGGAGCGAACGACCTACACCGAACTGAGATACCTACAGCGTGAGCT
ATGAGAAAGCGCCACGCTTCCCGAAGGGAGAAAGGCGGACAGGTATCCGGTAAGCGGCAGGGTCGGAACA
GGAGAGCGCACGAGGGAGCTTCCAGGGGGAAACGCCTGGTATCTTTATAGTCCTGTCGGGTTTCGCCACC
TCTGACTTGAGCGTCGATTTTTGTGATGCTCGTCAGGGGGGCGGAGCCTATGGAAAAACGCCAGCAACGC
GGCCTTTTTACGGTTCCTGGCCTTTTGCTGGCCTTTTGCTCACATGTTCTTTCCTGCGTTATCCCCTGAT
TCTGTGGATAACCGTATTACCGCCTTTGAGTGAGCTGATACCGCTCGCCGCAGCCGAACGACCGAGCGCA
GCGAGTCAGTGAGCGAGGAAGCGGAAGAGCGCCCAATACGCAAACCGCCTCTCCCCGCGCGTTGGCCGAT
TCATTAATGCAGCTGGCACGACAGGTTTCCCGACTGGAAAGCGGGCAGTGAGCGCAACGCAATTAATGTG
AGTTAGCTCACTCATTAGGCACCCCAGGCTTTACACTTTATGCTTCCGGCTCGTATGTTGTGTGGAATTG
TGAGCGGATAACAATTTCACACAGGAAACAGCTATGACCATGATTACGCCAAGCGCGCAATTAACCCTCA
CTAAAGGGAACAAAAGCTGGAGCTGCAAGC
Features (pLannotate 1.2.2; 31 found; start..end, strand, type, name):
      5..231     +  promoter       RSV promoter: Rous sarcoma virus enhancer/promoter
    232..412     +  LTR            5' LTR (truncated): truncated 5' long terminal repeat (LTR) from HIV-1
    459..584     +  misc_feature   HIV-1 Ψ: packaging signal of human immunodeficiency virus type 1
    568..931     +  CDS            HIV-1 gag (fragment): gag protein from human immunodeficiency virus 1; gag
   1077..1310    +  misc_feature   RRE: The Rev response element (RRE) of HIV-1 allows for Rev-dependent mRNA export from the nucleus to the cytoplasm.
   1687..1713    +  CDS            Rev (fragment): human immunodeficiency virus 1 (HIV-1) Rev protein; rev; enhances nuclear export of unspliced and incompletely spliced viral mRNAs
   1720..1743    +  promoter       SV40 promoter (fragment): SV40 early promoter
   1744..1815    +  promoter       SV40 promoter (fragment): SV40 enhancer and early promoter
   1839..1974    +  rep_origin     SV40 ori: SV40 origin of replication
   2020..2616    +  CDS            PuroR (fragment): puromycin N-acetyltransferase; pac from Streptomyces; confers resistance to puromycin
   2665..2782    +  misc_feature   cPPT/CTS: central polypurine tract and central termination sequence of HIV-1
   2847..2913    +  CDS            small t antigen (fragment): SV40 (simian virus 40) small t antigen
   2920..4098    +  promoter       EF-1α promoter: strong constitutive promoter for human elongation factor EF-1α
   4115..4690    +  CDS            GFI1B (fragment): GFI1B_HUMAN - Experimental evidence at protein level: Swiss-Prot protein existence level 1. Essential proto-oncogenic transcriptional regulator necessary for development and differentiation of erythroid and megakaryocytic lineages. Component of a RCOR-GFI-KDM1A-HDAC complex that suppresses, via histone deacetylase (HDAC) recruitment, a number of genes implicated in multilineage blood cell development and controls hematopoietic differentiation. Transcriptional repressor or activator depending on both promoter and cell type context; represses promoter activity of SOCS1 and SOCS3 and thus, may re
   4982..5035    +  promoter       U6 promoter (fragment): RNA polymerase III promoter for human U6 snRNA
   5077..5665    +  misc_feature   WPRE: woodchuck hepatitis virus posttranscriptional regulatory element
   5716..5735    +  misc_feature   cPPT/CTS (fragment): central polypurine tract and central termination sequence of HIV-1
   5737..5970    +  LTR            3' LTR (ΔU3): self-inactivating 3' long terminal repeat (LTR) from HIV-1
   6048..6169    +  polyA_signal   SV40 poly(A) signal: SV40 polyadenylation signal
   6209..6344    +  rep_origin     SV40 ori: SV40 origin of replication
   6365..6383    -  promoter       T7 promoter: promoter for bacteriophage T7 RNA polymerase
   6391..6546    +  CDS            lacZα (fragment): LacZα fragment of β-galactosidase; lacZ fragment
   6551..6979    +  rep_origin     f1 ori (sequence partly withheld): f1 bacteriophage origin of replication; arrow indicates direction of (+) strand synthesis
   7032..7136    +  promoter       AmpR promoter: bla
   7137..7997    +  CDS            AmpR: β-lactamase; bla; confers resistance to ampicillin, carbenicillin, and related antibiotics
   8168..8756    +  rep_origin     ori: high-copy-number ColE1/pMB1/pBR322/pUC origin of replication
   8939..9031    +  CDS            lacI (fragment): lac repressor; lacI; The lac repressor binds to the lac operator to inhibit transcription in E. coli. This inhibition can be relieved by adding lactose or isopropyl-β-D-thiogalactopyranoside (IPTG).
   9044..9065    +  protein_bind   CAP binding site: CAP binding activates transcription in the presence of cAMP. E. coli catabolite activator protein
   9080..9110    +  promoter       lac promoter: promoter for the E. coli lac operon
   9118..9134    +  protein_bind   lac operator: The lac repressor binds to the lac operator to inhibit transcription in E. coli. This inhibition can be relieved by adding lactose or isopropyl-β-D-thiogalactopyranoside (IPTG). lac repressor encoded by lacI
   9179..9197    +  promoter       T3 promoter: promoter for bacteriophage T3 RNA polymerase
