[The description below was written by a language model from this plasmid's Addgene catalogue record and pLannotate feature annotations shown in this document.]
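Description:
TFORF0976 is a third-generation-style, self-inactivating lentiviral expression plasmid built on the pLX_TRC317 backbone and carrying the human transcription factor GFI1B as its open reading frame. It belongs to a large barcoded transcription factor ORF collection in which each construct carries a unique 24-bp barcode, so that the factor delivered to a given cell can be identified in pooled overexpression screens, such as those for directed differentiation. In bacteria the plasmid is maintained through a high-copy ColE1/pUC-type origin and selected with ampicillin via the β-lactamase gene. An f1 origin and remnants of a lac/T7/T3 cloning region are also present in the backbone. The depositor notes that the plasmid can recombine, as is common for LTR-containing vectors.

The viral genome is transcribed from an RSV promoter fused to a truncated HIV-1 5' LTR, followed by the Ψ packaging signal with a gag fragment, the Rev response element for Rev-dependent nuclear export, and a cPPT/CTS element that aids nuclear import. It ends in a ΔU3 3' LTR, which inactivates LTR promoter activity after integration, and an SV40 polyadenylation signal. Within the transfer region, an SV40 early promoter drives puromycin N-acetyltransferase for selection of transduced mammalian cells. A full EF-1α promoter drives the GFI1B ORF, with a downstream WPRE to boost transcript stability and expression. The annotation matches only part of the 956-bp insert to canonical GFI1B, which is consistent with the alternative isoform transcripts cited in the depositor comments. The barcode itself is not annotated in the feature table, which does flag a short U6 promoter fragment between the ORF and the WPRE. GFI1B is a zinc-finger transcriptional regulator involved in erythroid and megakaryocytic differentiation.
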