Addgene plasmid #142223: TFORF0976
Purpose: Lentiviral vector for overexpressing transcription factor ORFs with unique 24-bp barcodes. Barcodes facilitate identification of transcription factors in pooled screens.
Depositing lab: Feng Zhang. Depositing organization: Broad Institute. Publication: A transcription factor atlas of directed differentiation. Joung J, Ma S, Tay T, Geiger-Schuller KR, Kirchgatterer PC, Verdine VK, Guo B, Arias-Garcia MA, Allen WE, Singh A, Kuksenko O, Abudayyeh OO, Gootenberg JS, Fu Z, Macrae RK, Buenrostro JD, Regev A, Zhang F. Cell. 2023 Jan 5;186(1):209-229.e26. doi: 10.1016/j.cell.2022.11.026. PubMed 36608654.
Backbone
  Vector backbone: pLX_TRC317
  Backbone manufacturer: Broad Institute Genetic Perturbation Platform
  Backbone size w/o insert (bp): 8264
  Vector type: Mammalian Expression, Lentiviral
  Selectable markers: Puromycin
Growth in bacteria
  Bacterial resistance: Ampicillin, 100 μg/mL
  Growth temperature: 37°C
  Growth strain: NEB Stable
  Copy number: High Copy
Gene/Insert
  Gene/Insert name: GFI1B
  Species: H. sapiens (human)
  Insert size (bp): 956
  Entrez Gene: GFI1B (a.k.a. BDPLT17, ZNF163B)
  Promoter: EF1a
  Cloning method: Unknown
  Sequencing primers: 5′ GGGTGGAGACTGAAGTTAGGCCAG; 3′ CACATAGCGTAAAAGGAGCAACATAG
Terms and licenses: Academic/Nonprofit Terms; Industry Terms: Not Available to Industry
Depositor comments: XM_017015176,NM_001135031,ENST00000372123 . The transcription factor ORF portion of this plasmid was synthesized by Genewiz. Please test multiple small colonies in case of plasmid recombination. To make this collection available in a timely manner, a portion of this collection was not fully sequenced by Addgene. If an Addgene verified full plasmid sequence is not available, please contact us prior to placing an order to request the full sequence.
How to cite: TFORF0976 was a gift from Feng Zhang (Addgene plasmid # 142223 ; http://n2t.net/addgene:142223 ; RRID:Addgene_142223)
