>Addgene plasmid #142223 | TFORF0976 | depositor partial sequence | sequence record 278807 | Insert
ACCGCCACCATGCCACGCTCCTTCCTGGTGAAGAGCAAGAAGGCTCACACCTACCACCAGCCCCGTGTGC
AGGAAGATGAACCGCTCTGGCCTCCTGCCCTTACCCCGGTGCCCAGAGACCAGGCTCCAAGCAACAGCCC
TGTCCTTAGCACTCTATTCCCAAACCAGTGCCTGGACTGGACCAACCTCAAACGAGAGCCGGAGCTGGAG
CAGGACCAGAACTTGGCCAGGATGGCCCCGGCACCAGAGGGCCCCATTGTGCTGTCCCGACCCCAGGATG
GGGACTCTCCACTGTCCGACTCACCCCCATTCTACAAGCCTAGCTTCTCCTGGGACACCTTGGCCACAAC
CTATGGCCACAGCTACCGGCAGGCCCCCTCCACCATGCAGTCAGCCTTCCTGGAGCACTCCGTCAGCCTG
TACGGCAGTCCTCTTGTGCCCAGCACTGAGCCCGCCTTGGACTTCAGCCTCCGCTACTCCCCAGGCATGG
ATGCGTACCACTGTGTGAAGTGCAACAAGGAGCGCAGCTTCGAGTGCCGCATGTGCGGCAAGGCCTTCAA
GCGCTCGTCCACGCTGTCCACCCACCTGCTCATCCACTCAGACACGCGGCCCTACCCCTGCCAGTTCTGC
GGCAAGCGTTTCCACCAGAAGTCCGACATGAAGAAGCACACCTACATCCACACAGGTGAGAAGCCGCACA
AGTGCCAGGTGTGCGGAAAGGCCTTCAGCCAGAGCTCCAACCTCATCACCCACAGCCGCAAGCACACAGG
CTTCAAGCCCTTCAGCTGTGAGCTGTGCACCAAAGGCTTCCAGCGCAAGGTGGACCTGCGGCGGCACCGC
GAGAGCCAGCACAATCTCAAGTAGTAATGAACTAGTCCGTAACTTGAAAGTATTTCGATTTCTTGGCTTT
ATATATCTTGTGGAAAGGACGACACTGTCGCCCAGGAAGTGTTCAT
