>Addgene plasmid #142223 | TFORF0976 | depositor partial sequence | sequence record 278808 | Barcode
CACTGTCGCCCAGGAAGTGTTCAT
